Addgene plasmid #47151: TAL3432
Depositing lab: Keith Joung. Depositing organization: Massachusetts General Hospital. Publication: Targeted gene disruption in somatic zebrafish cells using engineered TALENs. Sander JD, Cade L, Khayter C, Reyon D, Peterson RT, Joung JK, Yeh JR. Nat Biotechnol. 2011 Aug 5;29(8):697-8. doi: 10.1038/nbt.1934. PubMed 21822241.
Backbone
  Vector backbone: JDS78
  Backbone manufacturer: Addgene plasmid #32290
  Backbone size w/o insert (bp): 6447
  Vector type: Mammalian Expression ; T7
Growth in bacteria
  Bacterial resistance: Ampicillin, 100 μg/mL
  Growth temperature: 37°C
  Growth strain: XL1 Blue
  Copy number: High Copy
Gene/Insert
  Gene/Insert name: ZebrafishCommunity-epd-left (alt name: epd)
  Species: D. rerio (zebrafish)
  Insert size (bp): 1430
  Entrez Gene: epd (a.k.a. epn, fj34b05, wu:fj34b05, zgc:109854)
  Promoter: CMV
  Tag / fusion protein: 3X Flag (N terminal on backbone); WT FOKI (C terminal on backbone)
  Cloning method: Restriction Enzyme; 5′ cloning site BsmBI (destroyed during cloning); 3′ cloning site BsmBI (destroyed during cloning)
  Sequencing primers: 5′ CMV-F; 3′ BGH-rev
Terms and licenses: Academic/Nonprofit Terms; Industry Terms: Not Available to Industry
Depositor comments: Target binding site: TGGGCTTCTCATCACTCT It is strongly recommended that users perform a diagnostic digest to verify this plasmid prior to use. For example, a double digest of the plasmid with BamHI and KpnI should result in two bands at 2.3kb and 5.8kb.
How to cite: TAL3432 was a gift from Keith Joung (Addgene plasmid # 47151 ; http://n2t.net/addgene:47151 ; RRID:Addgene_47151)
