[The description below was written by a language model from this plasmid's Addgene catalogue record.]
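Description:
TAL3432 is a TALEN expression plasmid encoding the left-hand monomer of a nuclease pair directed against the zebrafish (D. rerio) epd gene. It is built on the JDS78 backbone, a roughly 6.4 kb TALEN framework vector classed as a mammalian expression plasmid that also carries a T7 promoter. It is maintained in E. coli as a high-copy plasmid under ampicillin selection. No feature table accompanies the record, so the origin of replication and other backbone elements are not itemised. The use of a BGH reverse sequencing primer suggests a BGH polyadenylation region downstream of the coding sequence.

The insert is about 1.4 kb and consists of an engineered array of TAL effector repeats, not the epd coding sequence itself. It was cloned between two BsmBI sites that were destroyed in the process, as is typical of type IIS assembly into a pre-built scaffold. The backbone supplies the flanking parts of the fusion protein: an N-terminal 3X Flag epitope tag for detection and a C-terminal wild-type FokI nuclease domain. The repeat array determines which DNA sequence the protein binds, and the depositor specifies a single defined target half-site in epd. Because FokI cleaves only as a dimer, this construct is meant to be used with a matching right-hand TALEN that binds the opposite strand nearby. Together they produce a double-strand break whose error-prone repair can disrupt the gene.

The CMV promoter drives expression in transfected cells. The T7 promoter allows in vitro transcription of mRNA, which fits the associated work on targeted gene disruption in somatic zebrafish cells. The depositor recommends verifying the plasmid by diagnostic restriction digest before use.
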