>Addgene plasmid #47151 | TAL3432 | depositor partial sequence | sequence record 67238 | Insert sequence
ATGGACTACAAAGACCATGACGGTGATTATAAAGATCATGACATCGATTACAAGGATGACGATGACAAGA
TGGCCCCCAAGAAGAAGAGGAAGGTGGGCATTCACCGCGGGGTACCTATGGTGGACTTGAGGACACTCGG
TTATTCGCAACAGCAACAGGAGAAAATCAAGCCTAAGGTCAGGAGCACCGTCGCGCAACACCACGAGGCG
CTTGTGGGGCATGGCTTCACTCATGCGCATATTGTCGCGCTTTCACAGCACCCTGCGGCGCTTGGGACGG
TGGCTGTCAAATACCAAGATATGATTGCGGCCCTGCCCGAAGCCACGCACGAGGCAATTGTAGGGGTCGG
TAAACAGTGGTCGGGAGCGCGAGCACTTGAGGCGCTGCTGACTGTGGCGGGTGAGCTTAGGGGGCCTCCG
CTCCAGCTCGACACCGGGCAGCTGCTGAAGATCGCGAAGAGAGGGGGAGTAACAGCGGTAGAGGCAGTGC
ACGCCTGGCGCAATGCGCTCACCGGGGCCCCCTTGAACCTGACCCCAGACCAGGTAGTCGCAATCGCGAA
CAATAATGGGGGAAAGCAAGCCCTGGAAACCGTGCAAAGGTTGTTGCCGGTCCTTTGTCAAGACCACGGC
CTTACACCGGAGCAAGTCGTGGCCATTGCAAATAATAACGGTGGCAAACAGGCTCTTGAGACGGTTCAGA
GACTTCTCCCAGTTCTCTGTCAAGCCCACGGGCTGACTCCCGATCAAGTTGTAGCGATTGCGAATAACAA
TGGAGGGAAACAAGCATTGGAGACTGTCCAACGGCTCCTTCCCGTGTTGTGTCAAGCCCACGGTTTGACG
CCTGCACAAGTGGTCGCCATCGCCAGCCATGATGGCGGTAAGCAGGCGCTGGAAACAGTACAGCGCCTGC
TGCCTGTACTGTGCCAGGATCATGGACTGACCCCAGACCAGGTAGTCGCAATCGCGTCAAACGGAGGGGG
AAAGCAAGCCCTGGAAACCGTGCAAAGGTTGTTGCCGGTCCTTTGTCAAGACCACGGCCTTACACCGGAG
CAAGTCGTGGCCATTGCAAGCAATGGGGGTGGCAAACAGGCTCTTGAGACGGTTCAGAGACTTCTCCCAG
TTCTCTGTCAAGCCCACGGGCTGACTCCCGATCAAGTTGTAGCGATTGCGTCGCATGACGGAGGGAAACA
AGCATTGGAGACTGTCCAACGGCTCCTTCCCGTGTTGTGTCAAGCCCACGGTTTGACGCCTGCACAAGTG
GTCGCCATCGCCTCGAATGGCGGCGGTAAGCAGGCGCTGGAAACAGTACAGCGCCTGCTGCCTGTACTGT
GCCAGGATCATGGACTGACCCCAGACCAGGTAGTCGCAATCGCGTCACATGACGGGGGAAAGCAAGCCCT
GGAAACCGTGCAAAGGTTGTTGCCGGTCCTTTGTCAAGACCACGGCCTTACACCGGAGCAAGTCGTGGCC
ATTGCAAGCAACATCGGTGGCAAACAGGCTCTTGAGACGGTTCAGAGACTTCTCCCAGTTCTCTGTCAAG
CCCACGGGCTGACTCCCGATCAAGTTGTAGCGATTGCGTCCAACGGTGGAGGGAAACAAGCATTGGAGAC
TGTCCAACGGCTCCTTCCCGTGTTGTGTCAAGCCCACGGTTTGACGCCTGCACAAGTGGTCGCCATCGCC
AGCCATGATGGCGGTAAGCAGGCGCTGGAAACAGTACAGCGCCTGCTGCCTGTACTGTGCCAGGATCATG
GACTGACCCCAGACCAGGTAGTCGCAATCGCGTCGAACATTGGGGGAAAGCAAGCCCTGGAAACCGTGCA
AAGGTTGTTGCCGGTCCTTTGTCAAGACCACGGCCTTACACCGGAGCAAGTCGTGGCCATTGCATCCCAC
GACGGTGGCAAACAGGCTCTTGAGACGGTTCAGAGACTTCTCCCAGTTCTCTGTCAAGCCCACGGGCTGA
CTCCCGATCAAGTTGTAGCGATTGCGTCCAACGGTGGAGGGAAACAAGCATTGGAGACTGTCCAACGGCT
CCTTCCCGTGTTGTGTCAAGCCCACGGTTTGACGCCTGCACAAGTGGTCGCCATCGCCAGCCATGATGGC
GGTAAGCAGGCGCTGGAAACAGTACAGCGCCTGCTGCCTGTACTGTGCCAGGATCATGGACTGACACCCG
AACAGGTGGTCGCCATTGCTTCTAATGGGGGAGGACGGCCAGCCTTGGAG
