>Addgene plasmid #47151 | TAL3432 | addgene partial sequence | sequence record 68662 | JDS-TALEN-F 5'-TAGGGGTCGGTAAACAGTGG-3'
TGTGGCGGGTGAGCTTAGGGGGCCTCCGCTCCAGCTCGACACCGGGCAGCTGCTGAAGATCGCGAAGAGA
GGGGGAGTAACAGCGGTAGAGGCAGTGCACGCCTGGCGCAATGCGCTCACCGGGGCCCCCTTGAACCTGA
CCCCAGACCAGGTAGTCGCAATCGCGAACAATAATGGGGGAAAGCAAGCCCTGGAAACCGTGCAAAGGTT
GTTGCCGGTCCTTTGTCAAGACCACGGCCTTACACCGGAGCAAGTCGTGGCCATTGCAAATAATAACGGT
GGCAAACAGGCTCTTGAGACGGTTCAGAGACTTCTCCCAGTTCTCTGTCAAGCCCACGGGCTGACTCCCG
ATCAAGTTGTAGCGATTGCGAATAACAATGGAGGGAAACAAGCATTGGAGACTGTCCAACGGCTCCTTCC
CGTGTTGTGTCAAGCCCACGGTTTGACGCCTGCACAAGTGGTCGCCATCGCCAGCCATGATGGCGGTAAG
CAGGCGCTGGAAACAGTACAGCGCCTGCTGCCTGTACTGTGCCAGGATCATGGACTGACCCCAGACCAGG
TAGTCGCAATCGCGTCAAACGGAGGGGGAAAGCAAGCCCTGGAAACCGTGCAAAGGTTGTTGCCGGTCCT
TTGTCAAGACCACGGCCTTACACCGGAGCAAGTCGTGGCCATTGCAAGCAATGGGGGTGGCAAACAGGCT
CTTGAGACGGTTCAGAGACTTCTCCCAGTTCTCTGTCAAGCCCACGGGCTGACTCCCGATCAAGTTGTAG
CGATTGCGTCGCATGACGGAGGGAAACAAGCATTGGAGACTGTCCAACGGCTCCTTCCCGTGTTGTGTCA
AGCCCACGGTTTGACGCCTGCACAAGTGGTCGC
